Addgene plasmid #47752: mCherry-hPMCA2wb
Purpose: mammalian expression of mCherry tagged hPMCA2, wb splice variant
Depositing lab: Emanuel Strehler. Depositing organization: Mayo Foundation for Medical Education and Research.
Backbone
  Vector backbone: pEGFP-C1
  Backbone manufacturer: Clontech
  Modifications to backbone: EGFP replaced with mCherry as Age/KpnI fragment
  Vector type: Mammalian Expression
Growth in bacteria
  Bacterial resistance: Kanamycin, 50 μg/mL
  Growth temperature: 37°C
  Growth strain: DH5alpha
  Copy number: High Copy
Gene/Insert
  Gene/Insert name: PMCA2w/b (alt names: ATPase, Ca++ transporting, plasma membrane 2; ATP2B2)
  Species: H. sapiens (human)
  Mutation: wb splice variant
  Entrez Gene: ATP2B2 (a.k.a. DFNA82, PMCA2, PMCA2a, PMCA2i)
  Promoter: CMV
  Tag / fusion protein: mCherry (N terminal on backbone)
  Cloning method: Restriction Enzyme; 5′ cloning site unknown (unknown if destroyed); 3′ cloning site unknown (unknown if destroyed)
  Sequencing primers: 5′ mCherry F; 3′ SV40pA-R
Terms and licenses: Academic/Nonprofit Terms; Industry Terms: Not Available to Industry
Depositor comments: Similar to Addgene plasmid 47586 except EGFP replaced with mCherry.
How to cite: mCherry-hPMCA2wb was a gift from Emanuel Strehler (Addgene plasmid # 47752 ; http://n2t.net/addgene:47752 ; RRID:Addgene_47752)
