[The description below was written by a language model from this plasmid's Addgene catalogue record.]
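Description:
mCherry-hPMCA2wb is a mammalian expression plasmid built on the Clontech pEGFP-C1 backbone, in which the EGFP coding region has been exchanged for mCherry as an AgeI/KpnI fragment. It is maintained in E. coli as a high-copy plasmid under kanamycin selection. No feature table is provided, so other backbone elements are not individually documented, although the use of an SV40 polyA reverse sequencing primer is consistent with the SV40 polyadenylation signal normally found downstream of the cloning site in C1-type vectors.

The insert is human ATP2B2, encoding plasma membrane Ca2+-ATPase isoform 2 (PMCA2), in the w/b splice variant form. Expression is driven by the CMV promoter, a strong constitutive promoter in most mammalian cell lines. Because this is a C1-style vector, the fluorescent protein lies upstream of the cloning site, so mCherry is fused to the N terminus of the pump and the two are translated as a single red-fluorescent fusion protein. The restriction sites used to insert the PMCA2 cDNA are not recorded.

The stated purpose is mammalian expression of mCherry-tagged hPMCA2wb. A tagged pump of this kind lends itself to visualising the localisation and trafficking of this particular splice variant in transfected cells. The depositor notes that it is the counterpart of an otherwise similar EGFP-tagged construct, so the red version offers an alternative colour that can be combined with green reporters or green-tagged partners.
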