>Addgene plasmid #47752 | mCherry-hPMCA2wb | addgene partial sequence | sequence record 69976 | CMV-F 5'-CGCAAATGGGCGGTAGGCGTG-3'
TGAACCGTCAGATCCGCTAGCGCTACCGGTCGCCACCATGGTGAGCAAGGGCGAGGAGGATAACATGGCC
ATCATCAAGGAGTTCATGCGCTTCAAGGTGCACATGGAGGGCTCCGTGAACGGCCACGAGTTCGAGATCG
AGGGCGAGGGCGAGGGCCGCCCCTACGAGGGCACCCAGACCGCCAAGCTGAAGGTGACCAAGGGTGGCCC
CCTGCCCTTCGCCTGGGACATCCTGTCCCCTCAGTTCATGTACGGCTCCAAGGCCTACGTGAAGCACCCC
GCCGACATCCCCGACTACTTGAAGCTGTCCTTCCCCGAGGGCTTCAAGTGGGAGCGCGTGATGAACTTCG
AGGACGGCGGCGTGGTGACCGTGACCCAGGACTCCTCCCTGCAGGACGGCGAGTTCATCTACAAGGTGAA
GCTGCGCGGCACCAACTTCCCCTCCGACGGCCCCGTAATGCAGAAGAAGACCATGGGCTGGGAGGCCTCC
TCCGAGCGGATGTACCCCGAGGACGGCGCCCTGAAGGGCGAGATCAAGCAGAGGCTGAAGCTGAAGGACG
GCGGCCACTACGACGCTGAGGTCAAGACCACCTACAAGGCCAAGAAGCCCGTGCAGCTGCCCGGCGCCTA
CAACGTCAACATCAAGTTGGACATCACCTCCCACAACGAGGACTACACCATCGTGGAACAGTACGAACGC
GCCGAGGGCCGCCACTCCACCGGCGGCATGGACGAGCTGTACAAGTCCGGACTCAGATCTCGAGCTCAAG
CTTCGAATTCTGCAGTCGACGGTACCGCGGTGGCGGCCGCCATGGGTGACATGACCAACAGCGAC
