>Addgene plasmid #47752 | mCherry-hPMCA2wb | addgene partial sequence | sequence record 69979 | mCherry-F 5'-ccccgtaatgcagaagaaga-3'
CCCCGAGGACGGCGCCCTGAAGGGCGAGATCAAGCAGAGGCTGAAGCTGAAGGACGGCGGCCACTACGAC
GCTGAGGTCAAGACCACCTACAAGGCCAAGAAGCCCGTGCAGCTGCCCGGCGCCTACAACGTCAACATCA
AGTTGGACATCACCTCCCACAACGAGGACTACACCATCGTGGAACAGTACGAACGCGCCGAGGGCCGCCA
CTCCACCGGCGGCATGGACGAGCTGTACAAGTCCGGACTCAGATCTCGAGCTCAAGCTTCGAATTCTGCA
GTCGACGGTACCGCGGTGGCGGCCGCCATGGGTGACATGACCAACAGCGACTTTTACTCCAAAAACCAAA
GAAATGAGTCGAGCCATGGGGGCGAGTTCGGGTGCACAATGGAGGAGCTCCGCTCCCTCATGGAGCTGCG
GGGCACTGAGGCTGTGGTCAAGATCAAGGAGACTTATGGGGACACCGAAGCCATCTGCCGGCGCCTCAAA
ACCTCACCTGTTGAAGGTTTGCCGGACACCGCTCCAGACCTGGAAAAGAGAAAGCAAATTTTTGGGCAAA
ACTTTATACCTCCAAAGAAGCCAAAAACCTTCCTGCAGCTCGTGTGGGAGGCGCTGCAGGACGTGACGCT
CATCATCCTGGAGATTGCCGCCATCATCTCCCTGGGGCTGTCCTTCTACCACCCGCCCGGCGAGGGCAAC
GAAGGATGTGCGACGGCCCAGGGTGGGGCAGAGGATGAAGGAGAGGCAGAGGCAGGTTGGATCGAGGGGG
CCGCCATTCTCCTCTCAGTTATCTGTGTGG
