>Addgene plasmid #47752 | mCherry-hPMCA2wb | addgene partial sequence | sequence record 69982 | hPMCA2-F1 5'-GGAGAGTCTGACCAGGTGC-3'
CCCACGTGATGGAGGGCTCAGGACGGATGTTGGTGACTGCTGTGGGTGTGAACTCTCAGACTGGCATCAT
CTTTACCCTCCTGGGGGCTGGTGGTGAAGAGGAAGAGAAGAAAGACAAAAAAGGTGTGAAGAAGGGGGAT
GGCCTTCAGCTACCAGCAGCAGACGGTGCGGCAGCTTCAAATGCTGCAGATAGTGCGAATGCCAGCCTAG
TCAATGGTAAAATGCAGGATGGCAATGTGGACGCCAGCCAGAGCAAAGCCAAACAGCAGGACGGGGCAGC
CGCCATGGAGATGCAGCCCCTCAAGAGTGCCGAGGGCGGCGACGCTGACGACAGGAAGAAGGCCAGCATG
CACAAGAAGGAGAAGTCCGTGCTGCAGGGCAAGCTCACCAAGCTGGCTGTGCAGATCGGGAAGGCGGGCT
TGGTGATGTCAGCCATCACGGTGATCATCCTGGTGCTCTACTTCACTGTGGACACCTTCGTGGTCAACAA
GAAGCCGTGGCTGCCTGAGTGCACGCCCGTCTACGTGCAGTACTTTGTCAAGTTCTTCATCATTGGCGTG
ACGGTGCTGGTGGTCGCCGTGCCCGAGGGGCTCCCTCTGGCCGTCACCATCTCGTTGGCCTATTCGGTGA
AGAAAATGATGAAGGACAACAACCTGGTACGCCACCTGGATGCCTGTGAGACCATGGGCAATGCCACAGC
CATCTGCTCAGACAAGACAGGCACGCTGACCACCAATCGCATGACAGTGGTACAGGCCTATGTCGGCGAC
GTCCACTATAAAGAGATCCCCGACCCCAG
